Addgene plasmid #83699: MSCV-6NBC-GFP-PGK-Puro-Barcode22
Purpose: individual 6N barcode to make barcoded cell line variants
Depositing lab: Monte Winslow. Depositing organization: Stanford University. Publication: An in vivo multiplexed small-molecule screening platform. Gruner BM, Schulze CJ, Yang D, Ogasawara D, Dix MM, Rogers ZN, Chuang CH, McFarland CD, Chiou SH, Brown JM, Cravatt BF, Bogyo M, Winslow MM. Nat Methods. 2016 Sep 12. doi: 10.1038/nmeth.3992. PubMed 27617390.
Backbone
  Vector backbone: MSCV
  Vector type: Retroviral
  Selectable markers: Puromycin
Growth in bacteria
  Bacterial resistance: Ampicillin, 100 μg/mL
  Growth temperature: 37°C
  Growth strain: DH5alpha
  Copy number: High Copy
Gene/Insert
  Gene/Insert name: Barcode22
  Species: Synthetic
  Cloning method: Restriction Enzyme; 5′ cloning site BglII (destroyed during cloning); 3′ cloning site EcoRI (not destroyed)
  Sequencing primers: 5′ CCCTTGAACCTCCTCGTTCGACC
Terms and licenses: Academic/Nonprofit Terms; Industry Terms: Not Available to Industry
How to cite: MSCV-6NBC-GFP-PGK-Puro-Barcode22 was a gift from Monte Winslow (Addgene plasmid # 83699 ; http://n2t.net/addgene:83699 ; RRID:Addgene_83699)
