[The description below was written by a language model from this plasmid's Addgene catalogue record and pLannotate feature annotations shown in this document.]
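Description:
MSCV-6NBC-GFP-PGK-Puro-Barcode22 is a gammaretroviral transfer plasmid built on the murine stem cell virus (MSCV) backbone, one member of a set of vectors that each carry a distinct synthetic six-nucleotide barcode, here designated Barcode22. It is maintained in E. coli as a high-copy plasmid through a ColE1/pUC-type origin and selected with ampicillin via the β-lactamase gene. The bacterial portion also contains short remnants of lac, rop, bom, lacZα, tetracycline-resistance and env sequences, which are non-functional leftovers of the backbone's cloning history.

The proviral region is bounded by murine embryonic stem cell virus 5′ and 3′ LTRs. Downstream of the 5′ LTR lie the Ψ packaging signal and a truncated gag segment lacking its start codon, which together promote efficient encapsidation of the vector RNA when viral proteins are provided in trans by a packaging cell line. EGFP follows and has no annotated promoter of its own, so it is presumably expressed from the LTR-driven transcript. An internal mouse PGK promoter then drives puromycin N-acetyltransferase. Transduced mammalian cells can therefore be tracked by green fluorescence and enriched with puromycin. The barcode was inserted by restriction cloning between a BglII site (destroyed) and an EcoRI site (retained). It is too short to be picked up by the automated annotation, so its exact position is not marked in the feature table, although the construct name places it ahead of GFP.

After integration, the barcode becomes a heritable DNA tag. The stated purpose is to generate barcoded cell line variants, and the associated publication describes a multiplexed in vivo small-molecule screening platform, in which such tags could distinguish pooled cell populations.
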