Features (pLannotate 1.2.2; 19 found; start..end, strand, type, name):
    579..920     +  misc_feature   MESV Ψ: packaging signal of murine embryonic stem cell virus
    987..1403    +  CDS            gag (truncated): truncated Moloney murine leukemia virus (MMLV) gag gene lacking the start codon
   1427..2143    +  CDS            EGFP: EGFP is a basic (constitutively fluorescent) green fluorescent protein published in 1996, derived from Aequorea victoria. It is reported to be a rapidly-maturing weak dimer with moderate acid sensitivity.
   2161..2660    +  promoter       PGK promoter: mouse phosphoglycerate kinase 1 promoter
   2681..3280    +  CDS            PuroR: puromycin N-acetyltransferase; pac from Streptomyces alboniger; confers resistance to puromycin
   3380..3894    +  LTR            3' LTR: 3' long terminal repeat from murine embryonic stem cell virus
   4087..4103    -  protein_bind   lac operator: The lac repressor binds to the lac operator to inhibit transcription in E. coli. This inhibition can be relieved by adding lactose or isopropyl-β-D-thiogalactopyranoside (IPTG). lac repressor encoded by lacI
   4111..4141    -  promoter       lac promoter: promoter for the E. coli lac operon
   4156..4177    -  protein_bind   CAP binding site: CAP binding activates transcription in the presence of cAMP. E. coli catabolite activator protein
   4190..4282    -  CDS            lacI (fragment): lac repressor; lacI; The lac repressor binds to the lac operator to inhibit transcription in E. coli. This inhibition can be relieved by adding lactose or isopropyl-β-D-thiogalactopyranoside (IPTG).
   4465..5053    -  rep_origin     ori: high-copy-number ColE1/pMB1/pBR322/pUC origin of replication
   5224..6084    -  CDS            AmpR: β-lactamase; bla; confers resistance to ampicillin, carbenicillin, and related antibiotics
   6085..6189    -  promoter       AmpR promoter: bla
   6284..6319    +  CDS            rop (fragment): Rop protein, which maintains plasmids at low copy number; rop
   6421..6520    +  misc_feature   bom (fragment): basis of mobility region from pBR322
   6526..6675    -  CDS            lacZα (fragment): LacZα fragment of β-galactosidase; lacZ fragment
   6675..6876    -  CDS            TcR (fragment): tetracycline efflux protein; tet; confers resistance to tetracycline
   6877..6975    +  CDS            env (fragment): murine leukemia virus gPr80 envelope polyprotein precursor; env; proteolytically cleaved into gp70SU and p15TM subunits
   7017..515     +  LTR            5' LTR (across the origin): 5' long terminal repeat from murine embryonic stem cell virus
>Addgene plasmid #83699 | MSCV-6NBC-GFP-PGK-Puro-Barcode22 | depositor full sequence | sequence record 159830 | Full Sequence
TGAAAGACCCCACCTGTAGGTTTGGCAAGCTAGCTTAAGTAACGCCATTTTGCAAGGCATGGAAAATACA
TAACTGAGAATAGAGAAGTTCAGATCAAGGTTAGGAACAGAGAGACAGCAGAATATGGGCCAAACAGGAT
ATCTGTGGTAAGCAGTTCCTGCCCCGGCTCAGGGCCAAGAACAGATGGTCCCCAGATGCGGTCCCGCCCT
CAGCAGTTTCTAGAGAACCATCAGATGTTTCCAGGGTGCCCCAAGGACCTGAAATGACCCTGTGCCTTAT
TTGAACTAACCAATCAGTTCGCTTCTCGCTTCTGTTCGCGCGCTTCTGCTCCCCGAGCTCAATAAAAGAG
CCCACAACCCCTCACTCGGCGCGCCAGTCCTCCGATAGACTGCGTCGCCCGGGTACCCGTATTCCCAATA
AAGCCTCTTGCTGTTTGCATCCGAATCGTGGACTCGCTGATCCTTGGGAGGGTCTCCTCAGATTGATTGA
CTGCCCACCTCGGGGGTCTTTCATTTGGAGGTTCCACCGAGATTTGGAGACCCCTGCCCAGGGACCACCG
ACCCCCCCGCCGGGAGGTAAGCTGGCCAGCGGTCGTTTCGTGTCTGTCTCTGTCTTTGTGCGTGTTTGTG
CCGGCATCTAATGTTTGCGCCTGCGTCTGTACTAGTTAGCTAACTAGCTCTGTATCTGGCGGACCCGTGG
TGGAACTGACGAGTTCTGAACACCCGGCCGCAACCCTGGGAGACGTCCCAGGGACTTTGGGGGCCGTTTT
TGTGGCCCGACCTGAGGAAGGGAGTCGATGTGGAATCCGACCCCGTCAGGATATGTGGTTCTGGTAGGAG
ACGAGAACCTAAAACAGTTCCCGCCTCCGTCTGAATTTTTGCTTTCGGTTTGGAACCGAAGCCGCGCGTC
TTGTCTGCTGCAGCGCTGCAGCATCGTTCTGTGTTGTCTCTGTCTGACTGTGTTTCTGTATTTGTCTGAA
AATTAGGGCCAGACTGTTACCACTCCCTTAAGTTTGACCTTAGGTCACTGGAAAGATGTCGAGCGGATCG
CTCACAACCAGTCGGTAGATGTCAAGAAGAGACGTTGGGTTACCTTCTGCTCTGCAGAATGGCCAACCTT
TAACGTCGGATGGCCGCGAGACGGCACCTTTAACCGAGACCTCATCACCCAGGTTAAGATCAAGGTCTTT
TCACCTGGCCCGCATGGACACCCAGACCAGGTCCCCTACATCGTGACCTGGGAAGCCTTGGCTTTTGACC
CCCCTCCCTGGGTCAAGCCCTTTGTACACCCTAAGCCTCCGCCTCCTCTTCCTCCATCCGCCCCGTCTCT
CCCCCTTGAACCTCCTCGTTCGACCCCGCCTCGATCCTCCCTTTATCCAGCCCTCACTCCTTCTCTAGGC
GCCGGAATTAGATCCTTAGATCCACCATGGTGAGCAAGGGCGAGGAGCTGTTCACCGGGGTGGTGCCCAT
CCTGGTCGAGCTGGACGGCGACGTAAACGGCCACAAGTTCAGCGTGTCCGGCGAGGGCGAGGGCGATGCC
ACCTACGGCAAGCTGACCCTGAAGTTCATCTGCACCACCGGCAAGCTGCCCGTGCCCTGGCCCACCCTCG
TGACCACCCTGACCTACGGCGTGCAGTGCTTCAGCCGCTACCCCGACCACATGAAGCAGCACGACTTCTT
CAAGTCCGCCATGCCCGAAGGCTACGTCCAGGAGCGCACCATCTTCTTCAAGGACGACGGCAACTACAAG
ACCCGCGCCGAGGTGAAGTTCGAGGGCGACACCCTGGTGAACCGCATCGAGCTGAAGGGCATCGACTTCA
AGGAGGACGGCAACATCCTGGGGCACAAGCTGGAGTACAACTACAACAGCCACAACGTCTATATCATGGC
CGACAAGCAGAAGAACGGCATCAAGGTGAACTTCAAGATCCGCCACAACATCGAGGACGGCAGCGTGCAG
CTCGCCGACCACTACCAGCAGAACACCCCCATCGGCGACGGCCCCGTGCTGCTGCCCGACAACCACTACC
TGAGCACCCAGTCCGCCCTGAGCAAAGACCCCAACGAGAAGCGCGATCACATGGTCCTGCTGGAGTTCGT
GACCGCCGCCGGGATCACTCTCGGCATGGACGAGCTGTACAAGTAGCGGAGAATTCTACCGGGTAGGGGA
GGCGCTTTTCCCAAGGCAGTCTGGAGCATGCGCTTTAGCAGCCCCGCTGGGCACTTGGCGCTACACAAGT
GGCCTCTGGCCTCGCACACATTCCACATCCACCGGTAGGCGCCAACCGGCTCCGTTCTTTGGTGGCCCCT
TCGCGCCACCTTCTACTCCTCCCCTAGTCAGGAAGTTCCCCCCCGCCCCGCAGCTCGCGTCGTGCAGGAC
GTGACAAATGGAAGTAGCACGTCTCACTAGTCTCGTGCAGATGGACAGCACCGCTGAGCAATGGAAGCGG
GTAGGCCTTTGGGGCAGCGGCCAATAGCAGCTTTGCTCCTTCGCTTTCTGGGCTCAGAGGCTGGGAAGGG
GTGGGTCCGGGGGCGGGCTCAGGGGCGGGCTCAGGGGCGGGGCGGGCGCCCGAAGGTCCTCCGGAGGCCC
GGCATTCTGCACGCTTCAAAAGCGCACGTCTGCCGCGCTGTTCTCCTCTTCCTCATCTCCGGGCCTTTCG
ACCTGCAGCCCAAGCTTACCATGACCGAGTACAAGCCCACGGTGCGCCTCGCCACCCGCGACGACGTCCC
CAGGGCCGTACGCACCCTCGCCGCCGCGTTCGCCGACTACCCCGCCACGCGCCACACCGTCGATCCGGAC
CGCCACATCGAGCGGGTCACCGAGCTGCAAGAACTCTTCCTCACGCGCGTCGGGCTCGACATCGGCAAGG
TGTGGGTCGCGGACGACGGCGCCGCGGTGGCGGTCTGGACCACGCCGGAGAGCGTCGAAGCGGGGGCGGT
GTTCGCCGAGATCGGCCCGCGCATGGCCGAGTTGAGCGGTTCCCGGCTGGCCGCGCAGCAACAGATGGAA
GGCCTCCTGGCGCCGCACCGGCCCAAGGAGCCCGCGTGGTTCCTGGCCACCGTCGGCGTCTCGCCCGACC
ACCAGGGCAAGGGTCTGGGCAGCGCCGTCGTGCTCCCCGGAGTGGAGGCGGCCGAGCGCGCCGGGGTGCC
CGCCTTCCTGGAGACCTCCGCGCCCCGCAACCTCCCCTTCTACGAGCGGCTCGGCTTCACCGTCACCGCC
GACGTCGAGGTGCCCGAAGGACCGCGCACCTGGTGCATGACCCGCAAGCCCGGTGCCTGACGCCCGCCCC
ACGACCCGCAGCGCCCGACCGAAAGGAGCGCACGACCCCATGCATCGATAAAATAAAAGATTTTATTTAG
TCTCCAGAAAAAGGGGGGAATGAAAGACCCCACCTGTAGGTTTGGCAAGCTAGCTTAAGTAACGCCATTT
TGCAAGGCATGGAAAATACATAACTGAGAATAGAGAAGTTCAGATCAAGGTTAGGAACAGAGAGACAGCA
GAATATGGGCCAAACAGGATATCTGTGGTAAGCAGTTCCTGCCCCGGCTCAGGGCCAAGAACAGATGGTC
CCCAGATGCGGTCCCGCCCTCAGCAGTTTCTAGAGAACCATCAGATGTTTCCAGGGTGCCCCAAGGACCT
GAAATGACCCTGTGCCTTATTTGAACTAACCAATCAGTTCGCTTCTCGCTTCTGTTCGCGCGCTTCTGCT
CCCCGAGCTCAATAAAAGAGCCCACAACCCCTCACTCGGCGCGCCAGTCCTCCGATAGACTGCGTCGCCC
GGGTACCCGTGTATCCAATAAACCCTCTTGCAGTTGCATCCGACTTGTGGTCTCGCTGTTCCTTGGGAGG
GTCTCCTCTGAGTGATTGACTACCCGTCAGCGGGGGTCTTTCATGGGTAACAGTTTCTTGAAGTTGGAGA
ACAACATTCTGAGGGTAGGAGTCGAATATTAAGTAATCCTGACTCAATTAGCCACTGTTTTGAATCCACA
TACTCCAATACTCCTGAAATAGTTCATTATGGACAGCGCAGAAGAGCTGGGGAGAATTAATTCGTAATCA
TGGTCATAGCTGTTTCCTGTGTGAAATTGTTATCCGCTCACAATTCCACACAACATACGAGCCGGAAGCA
TAAAGTGTAAAGCCTGGGGTGCCTAATGAGTGAGCTAACTCACATTAATTGCGTTGCGCTCACTGCCCGC
TTTCCAGTCGGGAAACCTGTCGTGCCAGCTGCATTAATGAATCGGCCAACGCGCGGGGAGAGGCGGTTTG
CGTATTGGGCGCTCTTCCGCTTCCTCGCTCACTGACTCGCTGCGCTCGGTCGTTCGGCTGCGGCGAGCGG
TATCAGCTCACTCAAAGGCGGTAATACGGTTATCCACAGAATCAGGGGATAACGCAGGAAAGAACATGTG
AGCAAAAGGCCAGCAAAAGGCCAGGAACCGTAAAAAGGCCGCGTTGCTGGCGTTTTTCCATAGGCTCCGC
CCCCCTGACGAGCATCACAAAAATCGACGCTCAAGTCAGAGGTGGCGAAACCCGACAGGACTATAAAGAT
ACCAGGCGTTTCCCCCTGGAAGCTCCCTCGTGCGCTCTCCTGTTCCGACCCTGCCGCTTACCGGATACCT
GTCCGCCTTTCTCCCTTCGGGAAGCGTGGCGCTTTCTCATAGCTCACGCTGTAGGTATCTCAGTTCGGTG
TAGGTCGTTCGCTCCAAGCTGGGCTGTGTGCACGAACCCCCCGTTCAGCCCGACCGCTGCGCCTTATCCG
GTAACTATCGTCTTGAGTCCAACCCGGTAAGACACGACTTATCGCCACTGGCAGCAGCCACTGGTAACAG
GATTAGCAGAGCGAGGTATGTAGGCGGTGCTACAGAGTTCTTGAAGTGGTGGCCTAACTACGGCTACACT
AGAAGGACAGTATTTGGTATCTGCGCTCTGCTGAAGCCAGTTACCTTCGGAAAAAGAGTTGGTAGCTCTT
GATCCGGCAAACAAACCACCGCTGGTAGCGGTGGTTTTTTTGTTTGCAAGCAGCAGATTACGCGCAGAAA
AAAAGGATCTCAAGAAGATCCTTTGATCTTTTCTACGGGGTCTGACGCTCAGTGGAACGAAAACTCACGT
TAAGGGATTTTGGTCATGAGATTATCAAAAAGGATCTTCACCTAGATCCTTTTAAATTAAAAATGAAGTT
TTAAATCAATCTAAAGTATATATGAGTAAACTTGGTCTGACAGTTACCAATGCTTAATCAGTGAGGCACC
TATCTCAGCGATCTGTCTATTTCGTTCATCCATAGTTGCCTGACTCCCCGTCGTGTAGATAACTACGATA
CGGGAGGGCTTACCATCTGGCCCCAGTGCTGCAATGATACCGCGAGACCCACGCTCACCGGCTCCAGATT
TATCAGCAATAAACCAGCCAGCCGGAAGGGCCGAGCGCAGAAGTGGTCCTGCAACTTTATCCGCCTCCAT
CCAGTCTATTAATTGTTGCCGGGAAGCTAGAGTAAGTAGTTCGCCAGTTAATAGTTTGCGCAACGTTGTT
GCCATTGCTACAGGCATCGTGGTGTCACGCTCGTCGTTTGGTATGGCTTCATTCAGCTCCGGTTCCCAAC
GATCAAGGCGAGTTACATGATCCCCCATGTTGTGCAAAAAAGCGGTTAGCTCCTTCGGTCCTCCGATCGT
TGTCAGAAGTAAGTTGGCCGCAGTGTTATCACTCATGGTTATGGCAGCACTGCATAATTCTCTTACTGTC
ATGCCATCCGTAAGATGCTTTTCTGTGACTGGTGAGTACTCAACCAAGTCATTCTGAGAATAGTGTATGC
GGCGACCGAGTTGCTCTTGCCCGGCGTCAATACGGGATAATACCGCGCCACATAGCAGAACTTTAAAAGT
GCTCATCATTGGAAAACGTTCTTCGGGGCGAAAACTCTCAAGGATCTTACCGCTGTTGAGATCCAGTTCG
ATGTAACCCACTCGTGCACCCAACTGATCTTCAGCATCTTTTACTTTCACCAGCGTTTCTGGGTGAGCAA
AAACAGGAAGGCAAAATGCCGCAAAAAAGGGAATAAGGGCGACACGGAAATGTTGAATACTCATACTCTT
CCTTTTTCAATATTATTGAAGCATTTATCAGGGTTATTGTCTCATGAGCGGATACATATTTGAATGTATT
TAGAAAAATAAACAAATAGGGGTTCCGCGCACATTTCCCCGAAAAGTGCCACCTGACGTCTAAGAAACCA
TTATTATCATGACATTAACCTATAAAAATAGGCGTATCACGAGGCCCTTTCGTCTCGCGCGTTTCGGTGA
TGACGGTGAAAACCTCTGACACATGCAGCTCCCGGAGACGGTCACAGCTTGTCTGTAAGCGGATGCCGGG
AGCAGACAAGCCCGTCAGGGCGCGTCAGCGGGTGTTGGCGGGTGTCGGGGCTGGCTTAACTATGCGGCAT
CAGAGCAGATTGTACTGAGAGTGCACCATATGCGGTGTGAAATACCGCACAGATGCGTAAGGAGAAAATA
CCGCATCAGGCGCCATTCGCCATTCAGGCTGCGCAACTGTTGGGAAGGGCGATCGGTGCGGGCCTCTTCG
CTATTACGCCAGCTGGCGAAAGGGGGATGTGCTGCAAGGCGATTAAGTTGGGTAACGCCAGGGTTTTCCC
AGTCACGACGTTGTAAAACGACGGCGCAAGGAATGGTGCATGCAAGGAGATGGCGCCCAACAGTCCCCCG
GCCACGGGGCCTGCCACCATACCCACGCCGAAACAAGCGCTCATGAGCCCGAAGTGGCGAGCCCGATCTT
CCCCATCGGTGATGTCGGCGATATAGGCGCCAGCAACCGCACCTGTGGCGCCGGTGATGCCGGCCACGAT
GCGTCCGGCGTAGAGGCGATTAGTCCAATTTGTTAAAGACAGGATATCAGTGGTCCAGGCTCTAGTTTTG
ACTCAACAATATCACCAGCTGAAGCCTATAGAGTACGAGCCATAGATAAAATAAAAGATTTTATTTAGTC
TCCAGAAAAAGGGGGGAA
