>Addgene plasmid #83699 | MSCV-6NBC-GFP-PGK-Puro-Barcode22 | addgene partial sequence | sequence record 165159 | pLXSN5 5'-CCCTTGAACCTCCTCGTTCGACC-3'
CAGCCCTCACTCCTTCTCTAGGCGCCGGAATTAGATCCTTAGATCCACCATGGTGAGCAAGGGCGAGGAG
CTGTTCACCGGGGTGGTGCCCATCCTGGTCGAGCTGGACGGCGACGTAAACGGCCACAAGTTCAGCGTGT
CCGGCGAGGGCGAGGGCGATGCCACCTACGGCAAGCTGACCCTGAAGTTCATCTGCACCACCGGCAAGCT
GCCCGTGCCCTGGCCCACCCTCGTGACCACCCTGACCTACGGCGTGCAGTGCTTCAGCCGCTACCCCGAC
CACATGAAGCAGCACGACTTCTTCAAGTCCGCCATGCCCGAAGGCTACGTCCAGGAGCGCACCATCTTCT
TCAAGGACGACGGCAACTACAAGACCCGCGCCGAGGTGAAGTTCGAGGGCGACACCCTGGTGAACCGCAT
CGAGCTGAAGGGCATCGACTTCAAGGAGGACGGCAACATCCTGGGGCACAAGCTGGAGTACAACTACAAC
AGCCACAACGTCTATATCATGGCCGACAAGCAGAAGAACGGCATCAAGGTGAACTTCAAGATCCGCCACA
ACATCGAGGACGGCAGCGTGCAGCTCGCCGACCACTACCAGCAGAACACCCCCATCGGCGACGGCCCCGT
GCTGCTGCCCGACAACCACTACCTGAGCACCCAGTCCGCCCTGAGCAAAGACCCCAACGAGAAGCGCGAT
CACATGGTCCTGCTGGAGTTCGTGACCGCCGCCGGGATCACTCTCGGCATGGACGAGCTGTACAAGTAGC
GGAGAATTCTACCGGGTAGGGGAGGCGCTTTTCCCAAGGCAGTCTGGAGCATGCGCTTT
